>Addgene plasmid #58179 | mNeonGreen-mRuby2-FRET-10 | addgene full sequence | sequence record 238453 | Addgene NGS Result
CCTGCGTTATCCCCTGATTCTGTGGATAACCGTATTACCGCCATGCATTAGTTATTAATAGTAATCAATT
ACGGGGTCATTAGTTCATAGCCCATATATGGAGTTCCGCGTTACATAACTTACGGTAAATGGCCCGCCTG
GCTGACCGCCCAACGACCCCCGCCCATTGACGTCAATAATGACGTATGTTCCCATAGTAACGCCAATAGG
GACTTTCCATTGACGTCAATGGGTGGAGTATTTACGGTAAACTGCCCACTTGGCAGTACATCAAGTGTAT
CATATGCCAAGTACGCCCCCTATTGACGTCAATGACGGTAAATGGCCCGCCTGGCATTATGCCCAGTACA
TGACCTTATGGGACTTTCCTACTTGGCAGTACATCTACGTATTAGTCATCGCTATTACCATGGTGATGCG
GTTTTGGCAGTACATCAATGGGCGTGGATAGCGGTTTGACTCACGGGGATTTCCAAGTCTCCACCCCATT
GACGTCAATGGGAGTTTGTTTTGGCACCAAAATCAACGGGACTTTCCAAAATGTCGTAACAACTCCGCCC
CATTGACGCAAATGGGCGGTAGGCGTGTACGGTGGGAGGTCTATATAAGCAGAGCTGGTTTAGTGAACCG
TCAGATCCGCTAGCCACCATGGTGTCTAAGGGCGAAGAGCTGATCAAGGAAAATATGCGTATGAAGGTGG
TCATGGAAGGTTCGGTCAACGGCCACCAATTCAAATGCACAGGTGAAGGAGAAGGCAATCCGTACATGGG
AACTCAAACCATGAGGATCAAAGTCATCGAGGGAGGACCCCTGCCATTTGCCTTTGACATTCTTGCCACG
TCGTTCATGTATGGCAGCCGTACTTTTATCAAGTACCCGAAAGGCATTCCTGATTTCTTTAAACAGTCCT
TTCCTGAGGGTTTTACTTGGGAAAGAGTTACGAGATACGAAGATGGTGGAGTCGTCACCGTCATGCAGGA
CACCAGCCTTGAGGATGGCTGTCTCGTTTACCACGTCCAAGTCAGAGGGGTAAACTTTCCCTCCAATGGT
CCCGTGATGCAGAAGAAGACCAAGGGTTGGGAGCCTAATACAGAGATGATGTATCCAGCAGATGGTGGTC
TGAGGGGATACACTCATATGGCACTGAAAGTTGATGGTGGTGGCCATCTGTCTTGCTCTTTCGTAACAAC
TTACAGGTCAAAAAAGACCGTCGGGAACATCAAGATGCCCGGTATCCATGCCGTTGATCACCGCCTGGAA
AGGTTAGAGGAAAGTGACAATGAAATGTTCGTAGTACAACGCGAACACGCAGTTGCCAAGTTCGCCGGGC
TTGGTGGTGGGATGGACGAGCTGTACAAGTCCGGACTCAGATCCCCACCGGTCGCCACCATGGTGAGCAA
GGGCGAGGAGGATAACATGGCCTCTCTCCCAGCGACACATGAGTTACACATCTTTGGCTCCATCAACGGT
GTGGACTTTGACATGGTGGGTCAGGGCACCGGCAATCCAAATGATGGTTATGAGGAGTTAAACCTGAAGT
CCACCAAGGGTGACCTCCAGTTCTCCCCCTGGATTCTGGTCCCTCATATCGGGTATGGCTTCCATCAGTA
CCTGCCCTACCCTGACGGGATGTCGCCTTTCCAGGCCGCCATGGTAGATGGCTCCGGCTACCAAGTCCAT
CGCACAATGCAGTTTGAAGATGGTGCCTCCCTTACTGTTAACTACCGCTACACCTACGAGGGAAGCCACA
TCAAAGGAGAGGCCCAGGTGAAGGGGACTGGTTTCCCTGCTGACGGTCCTGTGATGACCAACTCGCTGAC
CGCTGCGGACTGGTGCAGGTCGAAGAAGACTTACCCCAACGACAAAACCATCATCAGTACCTTTAAGTGG
AGTTACACCACTGGAAATGGCAAGCGCTACCGGAGCACTGCGCGGACCACCTACACCTTTGCCAAGCCAA
TGGCGGCTAACTATCTGAAGAACCAGCCGATGTACGTGTTCCGTAAGACGGAGCTCAAGCACTCCAAGAC
CGAGCTCAACTTCAAGGAGTGGCAAAAGGCCTTTACCGATGTGATGGGCATGGACGAGCTGTACAAGTAA
GCGGCCGCGACTCTAGATCATAATCAGCCATACCACATTTGTAGAGGTTTTACTTGCTTTAAAAAACCTC
CCACACCTCCCCCTGAACCTGAAACATAAAATGAATGCAATTGTTGTTGTTAACTTGTTTATTGCAGCTT
ATAATGGTTACAAATAAAGCAATAGCATCACAAATTTCACAAATAAAGCATTTTTTTCACTGCATTCTAG
TTGTGGTTTGTCCAAACTCATCAATGTATCTTAAGGCGTAAATTGTAAGCGTTAATATTTTGTTAAAATT
CGCGTTAAATTTTTGTTAAATCAGCTCATTTTTTAACCAATAGGCCGAAATCGGCAAAATCCCTTATAAA
TCAAAAGAATAGACCGAGATAGGGTTGAGTGTTGTTCCAGTTCGGAACAAGAGTCCACTATTAAAGAACG
TGGACTCCAACGTCAAAGG
[49 nt withheld, positions 2540-2588]
T
[91 nt withheld, positions 2590-2680]
G
[124 nt withheld, positions 2682-2805]
CAGGTGGCACTTTTCGGGGAAATGTGCGCGGAACCCCTATTTGTTTATTTTTCTAAATACATTCAAATAT
GTATCCGCTCATGAGACAATAACCCTGATAAATGCTTCAATAATATTGAAAAAGGAAGAGTCCTGAGGCG
GAAAGAACCAGCTGTGGAATGTGTGTCAGTTAGGGTGTGGAAAGTCCCCAGGCTCCCCAGCAGGCAGAAG
TATGCAAAGCATGCATCTCAATTAGTCAGCAACCAGGTGTGGAAAGTCCCCAGGCTCCCCAGCAGGCAGA
AGTATGCAAAGCATGCATCTCAATTAGTCAGCAACCATAGTCCCGCCCCTAACTCCGCCCATCCCGCCCC
TAACTCCGCCCAGTTCCGCCCATTCTCCGCCCCATGGCTGACTAATTTTTTTTATTTATGCAGAGGCCGA
GGCCGCCTCGGCCTCTGAGCTATTCCAGAAGTAGTGAGGAGGCTTTTTTGGAGGCCTAGGCTTTTGCAAA
GATCGATCAAGAGACAGGATGAGGATCGTTTCGCATGATTGAACAAGATGGATTGCACGCAGGTTCTCCG
GCCGCTTGGGTGGAGAGGCTATTCGGCTATGACTGGGCACAACAGACAATCGGCTGCTCTGATGCCGCCG
TGTTCCGGCTGTCAGCGCAGGGGCGCCCGGTTCTTTTTGTCAAGACCGACCTGTCCGGTGCCCTGAATGA
ACTGCAAGACGAGGCAGCGCGGCTATCGTGGCTGGCCACGACGGGCGTTCCTTGCGCAGCTGTGCTCGAC
GTTGTCACTGAAGCGGGAAGGGACTGGCTGCTATTGGGCGAAGTGCCGGGGCAGGATCTCCTGTCATCTC
ACCTTGCTCCTGCCGAGAAAGTATCCATCATGGCTGATGCAATGCGGCGGCTGCATACGCTTGATCCGGC
TACCTGCCCATTCGACCACCAAGCGAAACATCGCATCGAGCGAGCACGTACTCGGATGGAAGCCGGTCTT
GTCGATCAGGATGATCTGGACGAAGAGCATCAGGGGCTCGCGCCAGCCGAACTGTTCGCCAGGCTCAAGG
CGAGCATGCCCGACGGCGAGGATCTCGTCGTGACCCATGGCGATGCCTGCTTGCCGAATATCATGGTGGA
AAATGGCCGCTTTTCTGGATTCATCGACTGTGGCCGGCTGGGTGTGGCGGACCGCTATCAGGACATAGCG
TTGGCTACCCGTGATATTGCTGAAGAGCTTGGCGGCGAATGGGCTGACCGCTTCCTCGTGCTTTACGGTA
TCGCCGCTCCCGATTCGCAGCGCATCGCCTTCTATCGCCTTCTTGACGAGTTCTTCTGAGCGGGACTCTG
GGGTTCGAAATGACCGACCAAGCGACGCCCAACCTGCCATCACGAGATTTCGATTCCACCGCCGCCTTCT
ATGAAAGGTTGGGCTTCGGAATCGTTTTCCGGGACGCCGGCTGGATGATCCTCCAGCGCGGGGATCTCAT
GCTGGAGTTCTTCGCCCACCCTAGGGGGAGGCTAACTGAAACACGGAAGGAGACAATACCGGAAGGAACC
CGCGCTATGACGGCAATAAAAAGACAGAATAAAACGCACGGTGTTGGGTCGTTTGTTCATAAACGCGGGG
TTCGGTCCCAGGGCTGGCACTCTGTCGATACCCCACCGAGACCCCATTGGGGCCAATACGCCCGCGTTTC
TTCCTTTTCCCCACCCCACCCCCCAAGTTCGGGTGAAGGCCCAGGGCTCGCAGCCAACGTCGGGGCGGCA
GGCCCTGCCATAGCCTCAGGTTACTCATATATACTTTAGATTGATTTAAAACTTCATTTTTAATTTAAAA
GGATCTAGGTGAAGATCCTTTTTGATAATCTCATGACCAAAATCCCTTAACGTGAGTTTTCGTTCCACTG
AGCGTCAGACCCCGTAGAAAAGATCAAAGGATCTTCTTGAGATCCTTTTTTTCTGCGCGTAATCTGCTGC
TTGCAAACAAAAAAACCACCGCTACCAGCGGTGGTTTGTTTGCCGGATCAAGAGCTACCAACTCTTTTTC
CGAAGGTAACTGGCTTCAGCAGAGCGCAGATACCAAATACTGTTCTTCTAGTGTAGCCGTAGTTAGGCCA
CCACTTCAAGAACTCTGTAGCACCGCCTACATACCTCGCTCTGCTAATCCTGTTACCAGTGGCTGCTGCC
AGTGGCGATAAGTCGTGTCTTACCGGGTTGGACTCAAGACGATAGTTACCGGATAAGGCGCAGCGGTCGG
GCTGAACGGGGGGTTCGTGCACACAGCCCAGCTTGGAGCGAACGACCTACACCGAACTGAGATACCTACA
GCGTGAGCTATGAGAAAGCGCCACGCTTCCCGAAGGGAGAAAGGCGGACAGGTATCCGGTAAGCGGCAGG
GTCGGAACAGGAGAGCGCACGAGGGAGCTTCCAGGGGGAAACGCCTGGTATCTTTATAGTCCTGTCGGGT
TTCGCCACCTCTGACTTGAGCGTCGATTTTTGTGATGCTCGTCAGGGGGGCGGAGCCTATGGAAAAACGC
CAGCAACGCGGCCTTTTTACGGTTCCTGGCCTTTTGCTGGCCTTTTGCTCACATGTTCTTT
Features (pLannotate 1.2.2; 15 found; start..end, strand, type, name):
      7..41      +  rep_origin     RSF ori (fragment): Plasmids containing the RSF 1030 origin of replication can be propagated in E. coli cells that contain additional plasmids with compatible origins.
    109..412     +  enhancer       CMV enhancer: human cytomegalovirus immediate early enhancer
    413..616     +  promoter       CMV promoter: human cytomegalovirus (CMV) immediate early promoter
    649..1359    +  CDS            mRuby2: mRuby2 is a basic (constitutively fluorescent) red fluorescent protein published in 2012, derived from Entacmaea quadricolor. It has moderate acid sensitivity.
   1390..2097    +  CDS            mNeonGreen: mNeonGreen is a basic (constitutively fluorescent) green/yellow fluorescent protein published in 2013, derived from Branchiostoma lanceolatum. It is reported to be a very rapidly-maturing monomer with moderate acid sensitivity.
   2116..2199    +  CDS            large T antigen (fragment): large T antigen from SV40 (simian virus 40)
   2222..2343    +  polyA_signal   SV40 poly(A) signal: SV40 polyadenylation signal
   2350..2805    -  rep_origin     f1 ori (sequence partly withheld): f1 bacteriophage origin of replication; arrow indicates direction of (+) strand synthesis
   2832..2936    +  promoter       AmpR promoter: bla
   2938..3295    +  promoter       SV40 promoter: SV40 enhancer and early promoter
   3330..4124    +  CDS            NeoR/KanR: aminoglycoside phosphotransferase from Tn5; aph(3')-II (or nptII); confers resistance to neomycin, kanamycin, and G418 (Geneticin®)
   4145..4297    +  CDS            ble (fragment): BLE_KLEPN - Experimental evidence at protein level: Swiss-Prot protein existence level 1. Binding protein with a strong affinity to the bleomycin family of antibiotics. Binds to CL990; an antimitotic-antibiotic compound. From Klebsiella pneumoniae.
   4356..4403    +  polyA_signal   HSV TK poly(A) signal: herpes simplex virus thymidine kinase polyadenylation signal (Cole and Stacy, 1985)
   4494..4510    -  polyA_signal   bGH poly(A) signal (fragment): bovine growth hormone polyadenylation signal
   4732..5320    +  rep_origin     ori: high-copy-number ColE1/pMB1/pBR322/pUC origin of replication
