[The description below was written by a language model from this plasmid's Addgene catalogue record and pLannotate feature annotations shown in this document.]
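Description:
mNeonGreen-mRuby2-FRET-10 is a 5,386 nt mammalian expression plasmid that encodes a tandem fusion of two fluorescent proteins for use as a cytosolic FRET construct. The catalogue lists the backbone as unknown and classifies the plasmid as an empty backbone with no separate gene insert; the payload is the fluorescent protein pair itself. In the feature table, the human cytomegalovirus immediate early enhancer and promoter drive an mRuby2 coding sequence followed, after a gap of about 30 nt, by the mNeonGreen coding sequence, with an SV40 polyadenylation signal downstream. That gap fits a short linker of roughly ten residues, which may be what the "10" in the name refers to, although the record does not say so. Note that mRuby2 lies upstream of mNeonGreen in the annotated sequence, the reverse of the order in the name. In such a pair, green/yellow mNeonGreen would serve as donor and red mRuby2 as acceptor; the excitation and emission fields in the record are blank.

The plasmid is propagated in E. coli through a high-copy ColE1/pUC-type origin and selected with kanamycin. A single NeoR/KanR (Tn5 aminoglycoside phosphotransferase) gene sits behind both a bacterial bla promoter and the SV40 enhancer/early promoter, with an HSV TK polyadenylation signal, so the same marker also allows G418 selection in mammalian cells. An f1 origin is present as well. The short annotated fragments (RSF ori, large T antigen, ble, bGH poly(A)) appear to be partial matches or backbone remnants rather than functional parts. The depositor describes the construct as a FRET indicator for live and fixed cells, and a linked donor-acceptor fusion of this kind typically serves as a reference for assessing FRET performance of the pair.
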