Addgene plasmid #58179: mNeonGreen-mRuby2-FRET-10
Purpose: (Empty Backbone) Localization: Cytosolic FRET, Excitation: , Emission
Depositing lab: Michael Davidson. Depositing organization: Florida State University, Tallahassee. Publication: A bright monomeric green fluorescent protein derived from Branchiostoma lanceolatum. Shaner NC, Lambert GG, Chammas A, Ni Y, Cranfill PJ, Baird MA, Sell BR, Allen JR, Day RN, Israelsson M, Davidson MW, Wang J. Nat Methods. 2013 May;10(5):407-9. doi: 10.1038/nmeth.2413. Epub 2013 Mar 24. PubMed 23524392.
Backbone
  Vector backbone: Unknown
  Vector type: Mammalian Expression
  Selectable markers: Neomycin (select with G418)
  Tag / fusion protein: mNeonGreen; mRuby2
Growth in bacteria
  Bacterial resistance: Kanamycin, 50 μg/mL
  Growth temperature: 37°C
  Growth strain: DH5alpha
  Copy number: High Copy
Gene/Insert
  Gene/Insert name: None
  Tag / fusion protein: mNeonGreen; mRuby2
Terms and licenses: Academic/Nonprofit Terms; Industry Terms: Not Available to Industry
Depositor comments: FRET Indicator - Live and Fixed Cells.
How to cite: mNeonGreen-mRuby2-FRET-10 was a gift from Michael Davidson (Addgene plasmid # 58179 ; http://n2t.net/addgene:58179 ; RRID:Addgene_58179)
